Addgene plasmid #98571: pRSETa-mEos3.2-A69T
Purpose: photoconvertible fluorescent protein mEos3.2-A69T in pRSetA plasmid, photoconvertible by primed conversion mechanism, bacterial overexpression, sequence is codon optimised for E. coli
Depositing lab: Ulrike Endesfelder. Depositing organization: Max Planck Institute for Terrestrial Microbiology. Publication: A general mechanism of photoconversion of green-to-red fluorescent proteins based on blue and infrared light reduces phototoxicity in live-cell single-molecule imaging. Turkowyd B, Balinovic A, Virant D, Golz Carnero HG, Caldana F, Endesfelder M, Bourgeois D, Endesfelder U. Angew Chem Int Ed Engl. 2017 Jun 2. doi: 10.1002/anie.201702870. PubMed 28574633.
Backbone
  Vector backbone: pRsetA
  Vector type: Bacterial Expression
Growth in bacteria
  Bacterial resistance: Ampicillin, 100 μg/mL
  Growth temperature: 37°C
  Growth strain: DH5alpha
  Copy number: High Copy
Gene/Insert
  Gene/Insert name: mEos3.2-A69T
  Promoter: T7
  Tag / fusion protein: 7xHis (N terminal on insert)
  Cloning method: Ligation Independent Cloning
  Sequencing primers: 5′ T7 term (GCTAGTTATTGCTCAGCGG); 3′ T7 (TAATACGACTCACTATAGGG)
Resource information
  A portion of this plasmid was derived from a plasmid made by: 10.1073/pnas.1406593111 in different backbone
Terms and licenses: Academic/Nonprofit Terms; Industry Terms: Not Available to Industry
How to cite: pRSETa-mEos3.2-A69T was a gift from Ulrike Endesfelder (Addgene plasmid # 98571 ; http://n2t.net/addgene:98571 ; RRID:Addgene_98571)
