[The description below was written by a language model from this plasmid's Addgene catalogue record and pLannotate feature annotations shown in this document.]
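Description:
pRSETa-mEos3.2-A69T is a bacterial expression plasmid built on the pRSET A backbone for overproducing the photoconvertible fluorescent protein mEos3.2-A69T in E. coli. The sequenced record is 3,556 nt. It is maintained as a high-copy plasmid through a ColE1/pUC-type origin and selected with ampicillin via the β-lactamase gene and its native promoter. An f1 phage origin is also present, which in principle allows single-stranded DNA production. Short annotated matches to lacZα, lacI and the gene 10B-derived SET1 tag are only small fragments, most likely backbone remnants rather than functional elements.

The expression cassette is driven by the T7 promoter, so it requires a host supplying T7 RNA polymerase, and it uses the efficient T7 gene 10 ribosome binding site with a T7 terminator downstream. The open reading frame begins with the typical pRSET N-terminal leader: a polyhistidine tag (catalogued as 7xHis; the software labels this stretch as a fragment of a His-containing composite tag), the T7 gene 10 leader peptide, and the Xpress epitope, which includes an enterokinase cleavage site. This is followed by the mEos3.2 coding sequence, which the record describes as codon-optimised for E. coli. mEos3.2 is a monomeric green-to-red photoconvertible protein derived from Lobophyllia hemprichii. According to the record, the A69T substitution makes it convertible by the primed conversion mechanism, which uses blue and infrared light instead of the usual near-UV illumination. The associated work presents this as a way to reduce phototoxicity in live-cell single-molecule imaging. The plasmid suits His-tag purification of the protein for characterisation, as well as bacterial expression for imaging studies.
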