Features (pLannotate 1.2.2; 14 found; start..end, strand, type, name):
     23..72      +  CDS            SET1 (fragment): solubility-enhancement tag derived from T7 phage gene 10B
     80..127     +  terminator     T7 terminator: transcription terminator for bacteriophage T7 RNA polymerase
    153..219     +  CDS            lacZα (fragment): LacZα fragment of β-galactosidase; lacZ fragment
    224..652     +  rep_origin     f1 ori (sequence partly withheld): f1 bacteriophage origin of replication; arrow indicates direction of (+) strand synthesis
    705..809     +  promoter       AmpR promoter: bla
    810..1670    +  CDS            AmpR: β-lactamase; bla; confers resistance to ampicillin, carbenicillin, and related antibiotics
   1841..2429    +  rep_origin     ori: high-copy-number ColE1/pMB1/pBR322/pUC origin of replication
   2612..2665    +  CDS            lacI (fragment): lac repressor; lacI; The lac repressor binds to the lac operator to inhibit transcription in E. coli. This inhibition can be relieved by adding lactose or isopropyl-β-D-thiogalactopyranoside (IPTG).
   2685..2703    +  promoter       T7 promoter: promoter for bacteriophage T7 RNA polymerase
   2735..2757    +  RBS            RBS: efficient ribosome binding site from bacteriophage T7 gene 10 (Olins and Rangwala, 1989)
   2780..2800    +  CDS            capTEV™ (fragment): composite tag for in vivo biotinylation, TEV protease cleavage, and 6xHis tagging
   2801..2833    +  CDS            T7 tag (gene 10 leader): leader peptide from bacteriophage T7 gene 10 promotes efficient translation in E. coli
   2837..2860    +  CDS            Xpress™ tag: Xpress™ epitope tag, including an enterokinase recognition and cleavage site
   2876..3553    +  CDS            mEos3.2: mEos3.2 is a photoconvertible green/yellow fluorescent protein published in 2012, derived from Lobophyllia hemprichii. It is reported to be a rapidly-maturing monomer with moderate acid sensitivity.
>Addgene plasmid #98571 | pRSETa-mEos3.2-A69T | addgene full sequence | sequence record 203397 | Addgene NGS Result
TAAGAATTCGAAGCTTGATCCGGCTGCTAACAAAGCCCGAAAGGAAGCTGAGTTGGCTGCTGCCACCGCT
GAGCAATAACTAGCATAACCCCTTGGGGCCTCTAAACGGGTCTTGAGGGGTTTTTTGCTGAAAGGAGGAA
CTATATCCGGATCTGGCGTAATAGCGAAGAGGCCCGCACCGATCGCCCTTCCCAACAGTTGCGCAGCCTG
AATGGCGAATGGG
[124 nt withheld, positions 224-347]
C
[91 nt withheld, positions 349-439]
A
[49 nt withheld, positions 441-489]
CCTTTGACGTTGGAGTCCACGTTCTTT
[37 nt withheld, positions 517-553]
ACCCTATCTCGGTCTATTCTTTTGATTTATAAGGGATTTTGCCGATTTCGGCCTATTGGTTAAAAAATGA
GCTGATTTAACAAAAATTTAACGCGAATTTTAACAAAATATTAACGCTTACAATTTAGGTGGCACTTTTC
GGGGAAATGTGCGCGGAACCCCTATTTGTTTATTTTTCTAAATACATTCAAATATGTATCCGCTCATGAG
ACAATAACCCTGATAAATGCTTCAATAATATTGAAAAAGGAAGAGTATGAGTATTCAACATTTCCGTGTC
GCCCTTATTCCCTTTTTTGCGGCATTTTGCCTTCCTGTTTTTGCTCACCCAGAAACGCTGGTGAAAGTAA
AAGATGCTGAAGATCAGTTGGGTGCACGAGTGGGTTACATCGAACTGGATCTCAACAGCGGTAAGATCCT
TGAGAGTTTTCGCCCCGAAGAACGTTTTCCAATGATGAGCACTTTTAAAGTTCTGCTATGTGGCGCGGTA
TTATCCCGTATTGACGCCGGGCAAGAGCAACTCGGTCGCCGCATACACTATTCTCAGAATGACTTGGTTG
AGTACTCACCAGTCACAGAAAAGCATCTTACGGATGGCATGACAGTAAGAGAATTATGCAGTGCTGCCAT
AACCATGAGTGATAACACTGCGGCCAACTTACTTCTGACAACGATCGGAGGACCGAAGGAGCTAACCGCT
TTTTTGCACAACATGGGGGATCATGTAACTCGCCTTGATCGTTGGGAACCGGAGCTGAATGAAGCCATAC
CAAACGACGAGCGTGACACCACGATGCCTGTAGCAATGGCAACAACGTTGCGCAAACTATTAACTGGCGA
ACTACTTACTCTAGCTTCCCGGCAACAATTAATAGACTGGATGGAGGCGGATAAAGTTGCAGGACCACTT
CTGCGCTCGGCCCTTCCGGCTGGCTGGTTTATTGCTGATAAATCTGGAGCCGGTGAGCGTGGGTCTCGCG
GTATCATTGCAGCACTGGGGCCAGATGGTAAGCCCTCCCGTATCGTAGTTATCTACACGACGGGGAGTCA
GGCAACTATGGATGAACGAAATAGACAGATCGCTGAGATAGGTGCCTCACTGATTAAGCATTGGTAACTG
TCAGACCAAGTTTACTCATATATACTTTAGATTGATTTAAAACTTCATTTTTAATTTAAAAGGATCTAGG
TGAAGATCCTTTTTGATAATCTCATGACCAAAATCCCTTAACGTGAGTTTTCGTTCCACTGAGCGTCAGA
CCCCGTAGAAAAGATCAAAGGATCTTCTTGAGATCCTTTTTTTCTGCGCGTAATCTGCTGCTTGCAAACA
AAAAAACCACCGCTACCAGCGGTGGTTTGTTTGCCGGATCAAGAGCTACCAACTCTTTTTCCGAAGGTAA
CTGGCTTCAGCAGAGCGCAGATACCAAATACTGTTCTTCTAGTGTAGCCGTAGTTAGGCCACCACTTCAA
GAACTCTGTAGCACCGCCTACATACCTCGCTCTGCTAATCCTGTTACCAGTGGCTGCTGCCAGTGGCGAT
AAGTCGTGTCTTACCGGGTTGGACTCAAGACGATAGTTACCGGATAAGGCGCAGCGGTCGGGCTGAACGG
GGGGTTCGTGCACACAGCCCAGCTTGGAGCGAACGACCTACACCGAACTGAGATACCTACAGCGTGAGCT
ATGAGAAAGCGCCACGCTTCCCGAAGGGAGAAAGGCGGACAGGTATCCGGTAAGCGGCAGGGTCGGAACA
GGAGAGCGCACGAGGGAGCTTCCAGGGGGAAACGCCTGGTATCTTTATAGTCCTGTCGGGTTTCGCCACC
TCTGACTTGAGCGTCGATTTTTGTGATGCTCGTCAGGGGGGCGGAGCCTATGGAAAAACGCCAGCAACGC
GGCCTTTTTACGGTTCCTGGCCTTTTGCTGGCCTTTTGCTCACATGTTCTTTCCTGCGTTATCCCCTGAT
TCTGTGGATAACCGTATTACCGCCTTTGAGTGAGCTGATACCGCTCGCCGCAGCCGAACGACCGAGCGCA
GCGAGTCAGTGAGCGAGGAAGCGGAAGAGCGCCCAATACGCAAACCGCCTCTCCCCGCGCGTTGGCCGAT
TCATTAATGCAGGATCTCGATCCCGCGAAATTAATACGACTCACTATAGGGAGACCACAACGGTTTCCCT
CTAGAAATAATTTTGTTTAACTTTAAGAAGGAGATATACATATGCGGGGTTCTCATCATCATCATCATCA
TCATGGTATGGCTAGCATGACTGGTGGACAGCAAATGGGTCGGGATCTGTACGACGATGACGATAAGGAT
CGATGGGGATCCATGTCTGCCATTAAACCGGATATGAAAATCAAACTGCGTATGGAGGGTAACGTGAATG
GCCATCACTTTGTTATTGATGGCGATGGCACCGGCAAACCGTTCGAAGGCAAACAGAGTATGGATCTGGA
AGTGAAAGAAGGCGGTCCGCTGCCGTTTGCATTCGATATTCTGACCACGGCGTTTCATTATGGTAACCGC
GTTTTCACTAAATATCCGGATAATATCCAGGATTACTTTAAACAGAGCTTCCCGAAAGGCTACAGCTGGG
AACGTTCTCTGACCTTTGAAGATGGCGGTATTTGCAACGCGCGCAACGATATTACCATGGAAGGTGATAC
GTTCTACAACAAAGTGCGTTTCTACGGTACGAACTTCCCGGCCAATGGCCCGGTTATGCAGAAGAAAACC
CTGAAATGGGAACCGTCTACGGAAAAAATGTATGTGCGCGATGGTGTTCTGACCGGCGATATCGAAATGG
CCCTGCTGCTGGAAGGCAACGCACACTATCGTTGCGATTTTCGCACCACGTACAAAGCAAAAGAAAAAGG
TGTGAAACTGCCGGGCGCACATTTCGTTGATCACTGTATTGAAATCCTGAGTCACGATAAAGATTACAAC
AAAGTGAAACTGTACGAACATGCGGTTGCCCACAGCGGTCTGCCGGATAATGCGCGTCGCTAA
