>Addgene plasmid #98571 | pRSETa-mEos3.2-A69T | depositor partial sequence | sequence record 180501 | pRSETa-mEos3.2-A69T sequence 681 bps
ATGTCTGCCATTAAACCGGATATGAAAATCAAACTGCGTATGGAGGGTAACGTGAATGGCCATCACTTTG
TTATTGATGGCGATGGCACCGGCAAACCGTTCGAAGGCAAACAGAGTATGGATCTGGAAGTGAAAGAAGG
CGGTCCGCTGCCGTTTGCATTCGATATTCTGACCACGGCGTTTCATTATGGTAACCGCGTTTTCACTAAA
TATCCGGATAATATCCAGGATTACTTTAAACAGAGCTTCCCGAAAGGCTACAGCTGGGAACGTTCTCTGA
CCTTTGAAGATGGCGGTATTTGCAACGCGCGCAACGATATTACCATGGAAGGTGATACGTTCTACAACAA
AGTGCGTTTCTACGGTACGAACTTCCCGGCCAATGGCCCGGTTATGCAGAAGAAAACCCTGAAATGGGAA
CCGTCTACGGAAAAAATGTATGTGCGCGATGGTGTTCTGACCGGCGATATCGAAATGGCCCTGCTGCTGG
AAGGCAACGCACACTATCGTTGCGATTTTCGCACCACGTACAAAGCAAAAGAAAAAGGTGTGAAACTGCC
GGGCGCACATTTCGTTGATCACTGTATTGAAATCCTGAGTCACGATAAAGATTACAACAAAGTGAAACTG
TACGAACATGCGGTTGCCCACAGCGGTCTGCCGGATAATGCGCGTCGCTAA
